>Addgene plasmid #56482 | sfGFP-ER-3 | depositor partial sequence | sequence record 87375 | insert sequence
AGCTGGTTTAGTGAACCGTCAGATCCGCTAGCATGCTGCTATCCGTGCCGTTGCTGCTCGGCCTCCTCGG
CCTGGCCGTCGCCGACCGGTCGATGGTGAGCAAGGGCGAGGAGCTGTTCACCGGGGTGGTGCCCATCCTG
GTCGAGCTGGACGGCGACGTAAACGGCCACAAGTTCAGCGTGCGCGGCGAGGGCGAGGGCGATGCCACCA
ACGGCAAGCTGACCCTGAAGTTCATCTGCACCACCGGCAAGCTGCCCGTGCCCTGGCCCACCCTCGTGAC
CACCCTGACCTACGGCGTGCAGTGCTTCAGCCGCTACCCCGACCACATGAAGCGCCACGACTTCTTCAAG
TCCGCCATGCCCGAAGGCTACGTCCAGGAGCGCACCATCAGCTTCAAGGACGACGGCACCTACAAGACCC
GCGCCGAGGTGAAGTTCGAGGGCGACACCCTGGTGAACCGCATCGAGCTGAAGGGCATCGACTTCAAGGA
GGACGGCAACATCCTGGGGCACAAGCTGGAGTACAACTTCAACAGCCACAACGTCTATATCACCGCCGAC
AAGCAGAAGAACGGCATCAAGGCCAACTTCAAGATCCGCCACAACGTGGAGGACGGCAGCGTGCAGCTCG
CCGACCACTACCAGCAGAACACCCCCATCGGCGACGGCCCCGTGCTGCTGCCCGACAACCACTACCTGAG
CACCCAGTCCGTGCTGAGCAAAGACCCCAACGAGAAGCGCGATCACATGGTCCTGCTGGAGTTCGTGACC
GCCGCCGGGATCACTCACGGCATGGACGAGCTGTACAAGAAGGACGAGCTGTAAGAATTCTGCAGTCGAC
GGTACCGCGGGCCCGGGATCCACCGGATCTAGATAACTGATCATAATCAGCCATACCACATTTGTAGAGG
TTTTACTTGCTTT
