>Addgene plasmid #56482 | sfGFP-ER-3 | addgene partial sequence | sequence record 114614 | SV40pA-R 5'-GAAATTTGTGATGCTATTGC-3'
ACAACAACAATTGCATTCATTTTATGTTTCAGGTTCAGGGGGAGGTGTGGGAGGTTTTTTAAAGCAAGTA
AAACCTCTACAAATGTGGTATGGCTGATTATGATCAGTTATCTAGATCCGGTGGATCCCGGGCCCGCGGT
ACCGTCGACTGCAGAATTCTTACAGCTCGTCCTTCTTGTACAGCTCGTCCATGCCGTGAGTGATCCCGGC
GGCGGTCACGAACTCCAGCAGGACCATGTGATCGCGCTTCTCGTTGGGGTCTTTGCTCAGCACGGACTGG
GTGCTCAGGTAGTGGTTGTCGGGCAGCAGCACGGGGCCGTCGCCGATGGGGGTGTTCTGCTGGTAGTGGT
CGGCGAGCTGCACGCTGCCGTCCTCCACGTTGTGGCGGATCTTGAAGTTGGCCTTGATGCCGTTCTTCTG
CTTGTCGGCGGTGATATAGACGTTGTGGCTGTTGAAGTTGTACTCCAGCTTGTGCCCCAGGATGTTGCCG
TCCTCCTTGAAGTCGATGCCCTTCAGCTCGATGCGGTTCACCAGGGTGTCGCCCTCGAACTTCACCTCGG
CGCGGGTCTTGTAGGTGCCGTCGTCCTTGAAGCTGATGGTGCGCTCCTGGACGTAGCCTTCGGGCATGGC
GGACTTGAAGAAGTCGTGGCGCTTCATGTGGTCGGGGTAGCGGCTGAAGCACTGCACGCCGTAGGTCAGG
GTGGTCACGAGGGTGGGCCAGGGCACGGGCAGCTTGCCGGTGGTGCAGATGAACTTCAGGGTCAGCTTGC
CGTTGGTGGCATCGCCCTCGCCCTCGCCGCGCACGCTGAACTTGTGGCCGTTTACGTCGCCGTCCAGCTC
GACCAGGATGGGCACCACCCCGGTGAACAGCTCCTCGCCCTTGCTCACCATCGACCGGTCGGCGACGGCC
A
