[The description below was written by a language model from this plasmid's Addgene catalogue record.]
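Description:
sfGFP-ER-3 is a mammalian expression plasmid that produces superfolder GFP targeted to the lumen of the endoplasmic reticulum. It is built on an sfGFP backbone listed as about 4.75 kb without the insert. It is maintained as a high-copy plasmid in E. coli under kanamycin selection. A neomycin resistance marker allows G418 selection of transfected mammalian cells, which makes stable lines possible in addition to transient expression. No feature table accompanies the record, so the origin of replication and the exact arrangement of the marker cassette are not stated. The use of an SV40 polyadenylation-region sequencing primer suggests that an SV40 polyA signal lies downstream of the coding region.

Expression is driven by the CMV promoter. The insert derives from human calreticulin (CALR) and is described as the ER signal peptide rather than the full-length protein, combined with a KDEL motif. sfGFP sits on the C-terminal side of the calreticulin sequence, supplied by the backbone. In this type of design, the N-terminal signal peptide directs the nascent fusion protein into the ER through the secretory translocation machinery. The KDEL tetrapeptide acts as a retrieval signal that returns escaped protein from the Golgi, so fluorescence stays confined to the ER. Superfolder GFP is suited to this compartment because it folds robustly in environments where conventional GFP variants can misfold.

The construct is intended as a fluorescent organelle marker for imaging ER morphology and dynamics in live or fixed mammalian cells. Its recorded excitation and emission maxima are 485 nm and 507 nm.
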