Addgene plasmid #56482: sfGFP-ER-3
Purpose: Localization: Endoplasmic Reticulum, Excitation: 485, Emission: 507
Depositing lab: Michael Davidson. Depositing organization: Florida State University, Tallahassee.
Backbone
  Vector backbone: sfGFP
  Backbone size w/o insert (bp): 4750
  Vector type: Mammalian Expression
  Selectable markers: Neomycin (select with G418)
Growth in bacteria
  Bacterial resistance: Kanamycin, 50 μg/mL
  Growth temperature: 37°C
  Growth strain: DH5alpha
  Copy number: High Copy
Gene/Insert
  Gene/Insert name: ER (alt names: Calreticulin + KDEL; NM_004343.3)
  Species: H. sapiens (human)
  Mutation: ER Signal Peptide
  Entrez Gene: CALR (a.k.a. CALR1, CRT, HEL-S-99n, RO, SSA, cC1qR)
  Promoter: CMV
  Tag / fusion protein: sfGFP (C terminal on backbone)
  Cloning method: Unknown
  Sequencing primers: 5′ CMV-F; 3′ SV40pA-R
Terms and licenses: Academic/Nonprofit Terms; Industry Terms
Depositor comments: Calreticulin + KDEL. Excitation = 485; Emission = 507
How to cite: sfGFP-ER-3 was a gift from Michael Davidson (Addgene plasmid # 56482 ; http://n2t.net/addgene:56482 ; RRID:Addgene_56482)
